Addgene plasmid #196086: pSBtet-Pur-dCas9-KRAB-MeCP2_hU6-NORAD
Purpose: Inducible CRISPRi vector conferring puromycin resistance, expressing gRNA targeting lncRNA NORAD.
Depositing lab: Joanna Bereta. Depositing organization: Jagiellonian University. Publication: Construction of a Set of Novel Transposon Vectors for Efficient Silencing of Protein and lncRNA Genes via CRISPR Interference. Czarnek M, Kochan J, Wawro M, Myrczek R, Bereta J. Mol Biotechnol. 2023 Jan 28. doi: 10.1007/s12033-023-00675-5. PubMed 36707469.
Backbone
  Vector backbone: pSBtet-Pur-dCas9-KRAB-MeCP2_hU6-SapI
  Backbone manufacturer: Czarnek et al., 2021
  Backbone size w/o insert (bp): 11264
  Total vector size (bp): 11266
  Vector type: Mammalian Expression, CRISPR
  Selectable markers: Puromycin
Growth in bacteria
  Bacterial resistance: Ampicillin, 100 μg/mL
  Growth temperature: 37°C
  Growth strain: DH5alpha
  Copy number: High Copy
Gene/Insert
  Gene/Insert name: gRNA targeting lncRNA NORAD
  Species: Synthetic
  Mutation: Cloned using SapI sites - destroyed after insertion
  Cloning method: Restriction Enzyme; 5′ cloning site SapI (destroyed during cloning); 3′ cloning site SapI (destroyed during cloning)
  Sequencing primers: 5′ GACTATCATATGCTTACCGT
Terms and licenses: Academic/Nonprofit Terms; Industry Terms: Not Available to Industry
How to cite: pSBtet-Pur-dCas9-KRAB-MeCP2_hU6-NORAD was a gift from Joanna Bereta (Addgene plasmid # 196086 ; http://n2t.net/addgene:196086 ; RRID:Addgene_196086)
