[The description below was written by a language model from this plasmid's Addgene catalogue record and pLannotate feature annotations shown in this document.]
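Description:
pSBtet-Pur-dCas9-KRAB-MeCP2_hU6-NORAD is an 11.3 kb mammalian expression plasmid for doxycycline-inducible CRISPR interference. It derives from the pSBtet-Pur-dCas9-KRAB-MeCP2_hU6-SapI backbone, and the associated publication describes it as part of a set of transposon vectors. The "SB" naming suggests Sleeping Beauty, although the feature table does not annotate the transposon inverted repeats. In bacteria it is maintained at high copy through a ColE1/pUC-type origin and selected with ampicillin via the β-lactamase gene. In mammalian cells, selection is by puromycin.

The effector cassette is driven by a tight TRE promoter, made of seven tet operators upstream of a minimal CMV promoter. It encodes catalytically dead S. pyogenes Cas9 followed by a KRAB-type repression domain and the transcriptional repression domain of rat MeCP2, consistent with the dCas9-KRAB-MeCP2 fusion named in the plasmid title, and an SV40 polyadenylation signal lies downstream. A human U6 RNA polymerase III promoter separately expresses a guide RNA. Its spacer, which targets the long non-coding RNA NORAD, was inserted through SapI sites that were destroyed during cloning, and it sits directly upstream of the S. pyogenes gRNA scaffold. A third unit carries an rtTA3-type reverse tetracycline transactivator, with VP16-derived activation repeats, and puromycin N-acetyltransferase, ending in a bGH polyadenylation signal. The promoter of this unit and the link between its two coding sequences are not annotated.

With doxycycline, the transactivator switches on the repressor fusion, which the constitutively expressed guide directs to the NORAD locus. The plasmid therefore combines all components needed for inducible NORAD silencing in puromycin-selected cells.
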