Features (pLannotate 1.2.2; 18 found; start..end, strand, type, name):
    295..607     +  promoter       tight TRE promoter: Tet-responsive promoter PTight, consisting of seven tet operator sequences followed by the minimal CMV promoter
    689..4792    +  CDS            Cas9m4: catalytically dead mutant of the Cas9 endonuclease from the Streptococcus pyogenes Type II CRISPR/Cas system RNA-guided DNA-binding protein that lacks endonuclease activity due to the mutations D10A, D839A, H840A, and N863A (Mali et al., 2013)
   4877..5089    +  CDS            KRBOX4 (fragment): KRBX4_HUMAN - Also known as ZNF673. Experimental evidence at protein level: Swiss-Prot protein existence level 1. From Homo sapiens (Human).
   5144..6001    +  CDS            MeCP2: transcriptional repression domain from rat methyl-CpG-binding protein 2 (Nan et al., 1997)
   6080..6161    -  polyA_signal   SV40 poly(A) signal: SV40 polyadenylation signal
   6184..6252    -  CDS            large T antigen (fragment): large T antigen from SV40 (simian virus 40)
   6255..6495    +  promoter       U6 promoter: RNA polymerase III promoter for human U6 snRNA
   6524..6599    +  misc_RNA       gRNA scaffold: guide RNA scaffold for the Streptococcus pyogenes CRISPR/Cas9 system
   7246..7943    +  CDS            rtTA3 (fragment): reverse tetracycline transactivator 3 activates expression from Tet-responsive promoters in the presence of doxycycline
   7873..7983    +  CDS            VP48: 3 tandem repeats of the minimal activation domain of herpes simplex virus VP16 (Cheng et al., 2013)
   8053..8652    +  CDS            PuroR: puromycin N-acetyltransferase; pac from Streptomyces alboniger; confers resistance to puromycin
   8713..8937    +  polyA_signal   bGH poly(A) signal: bovine growth hormone polyadenylation signal
   8941..8962    +  promoter       SV40 promoter (fragment): SV40 enhancer and early promoter
   9434..10022   -  rep_origin     ori: high-copy-number ColE1/pMB1/pBR322/pUC origin of replication
  10193..11053   -  CDS            AmpR: β-lactamase; bla; confers resistance to ampicillin, carbenicillin, and related antibiotics
  11054..11158   -  promoter       AmpR promoter: bla
  11185..11235   +  misc_feature   bom (fragment): basis of mobility region from pBR322
  11236..11266   -  rep_origin     M13 ori (fragment): M13 bacteriophage origin of replication; arrow indicates direction of (+) strand synthesis
>Addgene plasmid #196086 | pSBtet-Pur-dCas9-KRAB-MeCP2_hU6-NORAD | addgene full sequence | sequence record 388997 | Addgene NGS Result
GGATCCCTATACAGTTGAAGTCGGAAGTTTACATACACTTAAGTTGGAGTCATTAAAACTCGTTTTTCAA
CTACTCCACAAATTTCTTGTTAACAAACAATAGTTTTGGCAAGTCAGTTAGGACATCTACTTTGTGCATG
ACACAAGTCATTTTTCCAACAATTGTTTACAGACAGATTATTTCACTTATAATTCACTGTATCACAATTC
CAGTGGGTCAGAAGTTTACATACACTAAGTTCGACTCCTCTGCAGAATGCGGCGATGTTTCGGTAAGGGG
TCCGCTATCTAGACGAGTTTACTCCCTATCAGTGATAGAGAACGTATGTCGAGTTTACTCCCTATCAGTG
ATAGAGAACGATGTCGAGTTTACTCCCTATCAGTGATAGAGAACGTATGTCGAGTTTACTCCCTATCAGT
GATAGAGAACGTATGTCGAGTTTACTCCCTATCAGTGATAGAGAACGTATGTCGAGTTTATCCCTATCAG
TGATAGAGAACGTATGTCGAGTTTACTCCCTATCAGTGATAGAGAACGTATGTCGATTAGGCGTGTACGG
TGGGCGCCTATAAAAGCAGAGCTCGTTTAGTGAACCGTCAGATCGCCTGGAGCCAATTCCAACTCTTTTG
CCTTATACCTACTTTCCGTACCACTTCCTACCCTCGAAAGGCCTCTGAGGCCGCCACCATGGACAAGAAG
TACTCCATTGGGCTCGCTATCGGCACAAACAGCGTCGGCTGGGCCGTCATTACGGACGAGTACAAGGTGC
CGAGCAAAAAATTCAAAGTTCTGGGCAATACCGATCGCCACAGCATAAAGAAGAACCTCATTGGCGCCCT
CCTGTTCGACTCCGGGGAGACGGCCGAAGCCACGCGGCTCAAAAGAACAGCACGGCGCAGATATACCCGC
AGAAAGAATCGGATCTGCTACCTGCAGGAGATCTTTAGTAATGAGATGGCTAAGGTGGATGACTCTTTCT
TCCATAGGCTGGAGGAGTCCTTTTTGGTGGAGGAGGATAAAAAGCACGAGCGCCACCCAATCTTTGGCAA
TATCGTGGACGAGGTGGCGTACCATGAAAAGTACCCAACCATATATCATCTGAGGAAGAAGCTTGTAGAC
AGTACTGATAAGGCTGACTTGCGGTTGATCTATCTCGCGCTGGCGCATATGATCAAATTTCGGGGACACT
TCCTCATCGAGGGGGACCTGAACCCAGACAACAGCGATGTCGACAAACTCTTTATCCAACTGGTTCAGAC
TTACAATCAGCTTTTCGAAGAGAACCCGATCAACGCATCCGGAGTTGACGCCAAAGCAATCCTGAGCGCT
AGGCTGTCCAAATCCCGGCGGCTCGAAAACCTCATCGCACAGCTCCCTGGGGAGAAGAAGAACGGCCTGT
TTGGTAATCTTATCGCCCTGTCACTCGGGCTGACCCCCAACTTTAAATCTAACTTCGACCTGGCCGAAGA
TGCCAAGCTTCAACTGAGCAAAGACACCTACGATGATGATCTCGACAATCTGCTGGCCCAGATCGGCGAC
CAGTACGCAGACCTTTTTTTGGCGGCAAAGAACCTGTCAGACGCCATTCTGCTGAGTGATATTCTGCGAG
TGAACACGGAGATCACCAAAGCTCCGCTGAGCGCTAGTATGATCAAGCGCTATGATGAGCACCACCAAGA
CTTGACTTTGCTGAAGGCCCTTGTCAGACAGCAACTGCCTGAGAAGTACAAGGAAATTTTCTTCGATCAG
TCTAAAAATGGCTACGCCGGATACATTGACGGCGGAGCAAGCCAGGAGGAATTTTACAAATTTATTAAGC
CCATCTTGGAAAAAATGGACGGCACCGAGGAGCTGCTGGTAAAGCTTAACAGAGAAGATCTGTTGCGCAA
ACAGCGCACTTTCGACAATGGAAGCATCCCCCACCAGATTCACCTGGGCGAACTGCACGCTATCCTCAGG
CGGCAAGAGGATTTCTACCCCTTTTTGAAAGATAACAGGGAAAAGATTGAGAAAATCCTCACATTTCGGA
TACCCTACTATGTAGGCCCCCTCGCCCGGGGAAATTCCAGATTCGCGTGGATGACTCGCAAATCAGAAGA
GACCATCACTCCCTGGAACTTCGAGGAAGTCGTGGATAAGGGGGCCTCTGCCCAGTCCTTCATCGAAAGG
ATGACTAACTTTGATAAAAATCTGCCTAACGAAAAGGTGCTTCCTAAACACTCTCTGCTGTACGAGTACT
TCACAGTTTATAACGAGCTCACCAAGGTCAAATACGTCACAGAAGGGATGAGAAAGCCAGCATTCCTGTC
TGGAGAGCAGAAGAAAGCTATCGTGGACCTCCTCTTCAAGACGAACCGGAAAGTTACCGTGAAACAGCTC
AAAGAAGACTATTTCAAAAAGATTGAATGTTTCGACTCTGTTGAAATCAGCGGAGTGGAGGATCGCTTCA
ACGCATCCCTGGGAACGTATCACGATCTCCTGAAAATCATTAAAGACAAGGACTTCCTGGACAATGAGGA
GAACGAGGACATTCTTGAGGACATTGTCCTCACCCTTACGTTGTTTGAAGATAGGGAGATGATTGAAGAA
CGCTTGAAAACTTACGCTCATCTCTTCGACGACAAAGTCATGAAACAGCTCAAGAGGCGCCGATATACAG
GATGGGGGCGGCTGTCAAGAAAACTGATCAATGGGATCCGAGACAAGCAGAGTGGAAAGACAATCCTGGA
TTTTCTTAAGTCCGATGGATTTGCCAACCGGAACTTCATGCAGTTGATCCATGATGACTCTCTCACCTTT
AAGGAGGACATCCAGAAAGCACAAGTTTCTGGCCAGGGGGACAGTCTTCACGAGCACATCGCTAATCTTG
CAGGTAGCCCAGCTATCAAAAAGGGAATACTGCAGACCGTTAAGGTCGTGGATGAACTCGTCAAAGTAAT
GGGAAGGCATAAGCCCGAGAATATCGTTATCGAGATGGCCCGAGAGAACCAAACTACCCAGAAGGGACAG
AAGAACAGTAGGGAAAGGATGAAGAGGATTGAAGAGGGTATAAAAGAACTGGGGTCCCAAATCCTTAAGG
AACACCCAGTTGAAAACACCCAGCTTCAGAATGAGAAGCTCTACCTGTACTACCTGCAGAACGGCAGGGA
CATGTACGTGGATCAGGAACTGGACATCAATCGGCTCTCCGACTACGACGTGGCTGCTATCGTGCCCCAG
TCTTTTCTCAAAGATGATTCTATTGATAATAAAGTGTTGACAAGATCCGATAAAGCTAGAGGGAAGAGTG
ATAACGTCCCCTCAGAAGAAGTTGTCAAGAAAATGAAAAATTATTGGCGGCAGCTGCTGAACGCCAAACT
GATCACACAACGGAAGTTCGATAATCTGACTAAGGCTGAACGAGGTGGCCTGTCTGAGTTGGATAAAGCC
GGCTTCATCAAAAGGCAGCTTGTTGAGACACGCCAGATCACCAAGCACGTGGCCCAAATTCTCGATTCAC
GCATGAACACCAAGTACGATGAAAATGACAAACTGATTCGAGAGGTGAAAGTTATTACTCTGAAGTCTAA
GCTGGTCTCAGATTTCAGAAAGGACTTTCAGTTTTATAAGGTGAGAGAGATCAACAATTACCACCATGCG
CATGATGCCTACCTGAATGCAGTGGTAGGCACTGCACTTATCAAAAAATATCCCAAGCTTGAATCTGAAT
TTGTTTACGGAGACTATAAAGTGTACGATGTTAGGAAAATGATCGCAAAGTCTGAGCAGGAAATAGGCAA
GGCCACCGCTAAGTACTTCTTTTACAGCAATATTATGAATTTTTTCAAGACCGAGATTACACTGGCCAAT
GGAGAGATTCGGAAGCGACCACTTATCGAAACAAACGGAGAAACAGGAGAAATCGTGTGGGACAAGGGTA
GGGATTTCGCGACAGTCCGGAAGGTCCTGTCCATGCCGCAGGTGAACATCGTTAAAAAGACCGAAGTACA
GACCGGAGGCTTCTCCAAGGAAAGTATCCTCCCGAAAAGGAACAGCGACAAGCTGATCGCACGCAAAAAA
GATTGGGACCCCAAGAAATACGGCGGATTCGATTCTCCTACAGTCGCTTACAGTGTACTGGTTGTGGCCA
AAGTGGAGAAAGGGAAGTCTAAAAAACTCAAAAGCGTCAAGGAACTGCTGGGCATCACAATCATGGAGCG
ATCAAGCTTCGAAAAAAACCCCATCGACTTTCTCGAGGCGAAAGGATATAAAGAGGTCAAAAAAGACCTC
ATCATTAAGCTTCCCAAGTACTCTCTCTTTGAGCTTGAAAACGGCCGGAAACGAATGCTCGCTAGTGCGG
GCGAGCTGCAGAAAGGTAACGAGCTGGCACTGCCCTCTAAATACGTTAATTTCTTGTATCTGGCCAGCCA
CTATGAAAAGCTCAAAGGGTCTCCCGAAGATAATGAGCAGAAGCAGCTGTTCGTGGAACAACACAAACAC
TACCTTGATGAGATCATCGAGCAAATAAGCGAATTCTCCAAAAGAGTGATCCTCGCCGACGCTAACCTCG
ATAAGGTGCTTTCTGCTTACAATAAGCACAGGGATAAGCCCATCAGGGAGCAGGCAGAAAACATTATCCA
CTTGTTTACTCTGACCAACTTGGGCGCGCCTGCAGCCTTCAAGTACTTCGACACCACCATAGACAGAAAG
CGGTACACCTCTACAAAGGAGGTCCTGGACGCCACACTGATTCATCAGTCAATTACGGGGCTCTATGAAA
CAAGAATCGACCTCTCTCAGCTCGGTGGAGACAGCAGGGCTGACCCCAAGAAGAAGAGGAAGGTGAGTGG
TGGAGGAAGTGGCGGGTCAGGGTCGATGGACGCGAAATCACTTACGGCATGGTCGAGAACACTGGTTACG
TTCAAGGACGTGTTTGTGGACTTTACACGTGAGGAGTGGAAATTGCTGGATACTGCGCAACAAATTGTGT
ATCGAAATGTCATGCTTGAGAATTACAAGAACCTCGTCAGTCTCGGATACCAGTTGACGAAACCGGATGT
GATCCTTAGGCTCGAAAAGGGGGAAGAACCTTGGCTGGTATCGGGAGGTGGTTCGGGTGGCTCTGGATCA
AGCCCAAAGAAGAAACGGAAGGTGGAAGCCTCAGTGCAGGTGAAAAGGGTGCTGGAAAAATCCCCCGGCA
AACTCCTCGTGAAGATGCCCTTCCAGGCTTCCCCTGGCGGAAAAGGTGAAGGGGGTGGCGCAACCACATC
TGCCCAGGTCATGGTCATCAAGCGACCTGGAAGGAAAAGAAAGGCCGAGGCTGACCCTCAGGCCATTCCA
AAGAAACGGGGACGCAAGCCAGGGTCCGTGGTCGCAGCTGCAGCAGCTGAGGCTAAGAAAAAGGCAGTGA
AGGAAAGCTCCATCCGCAGTGTGCAGGAGACTGTCCTGCCCATCAAGAAGAGGAAGACTAGGGAGACCGT
GTCCATCGAGGTCAAAGAAGTGGTCAAGCCCCTGCTCGTGTCCACCCTGGGCGAAAAATCTGGAAAGGGG
CTCAAAACATGCAAGTCACCTGGACGGAAAAGCAAGGAGTCTAGTCCAAAGGGGCGCTCAAGCTCCGCTT
CTAGTCCCCCTAAAAAGGAACACCATCACCATCACCATCACGCCGAGTCTCCTAAGGCTCCTATGCCACT
GCTCCCACCACCTCCACCACCTGAGCCACAGTCAAGCGAAGACCCCATCAGCCCACCCGAGCCTCAGGAT
CTGTCCTCTAGTATTTGCAAAGAGGAAAAGATGCCCAGAGCAGGCAGCCTGGAGAGTGATGGCTGTCCAA
AAGAACCCGCCAAGACCCAGCCTATGGTGGCAGCCGCTGCAACTACCACCACAACCACAACTACCACAGT
GGCCGAAAAATACAAGCATCGCGGCGAGGGCGAACGAAAGGACATTGTGTCAAGCTCCATGCCCAGACCT
AACCGGGAGGAACCAGTCGATAGTAGGACACCCGTGACTGAGAGAGTCTCATAGGGCCTGTCAGGCCAAG
CTTCCATCGATAGACATGATAAGATACATTGATGAGTTTGGACAAACCACAACAAGAATGCAGTGAAAAA
AATGCTTTATTTGTGAAATTTGTGATGCTATTGCTTTATTTGTAACCATTATAAGCTGCAATAAACAAGT
TAACAACAACAATTGCATTCATTTTATGTTTCAGGTTCAGGGGGAGATGTGGGAGGTTTTTTAAAGCAAG
TAAAACCTCTACAAATGTGGTACCGAGGGCCTATTTCCCATGATTCCTTCATATTTGCATATACGATACA
AGGCTGTTAGAGAGATAATTGGAATTAATTTGACTGTAAACACAAAGATATTAGTACAAAATACGTGACG
TAGAAAGTAATAATTTCTTGGGTAGTTTGCAGTTTTAAAATTATGTTTTAAAATGGACTATCATATGCTT
ACCGTAACTTGAAAGTATTTCGATTTCTTGGCTTTATATATCTTGTGGAAAGGACGAAACACCGTTCTCT
GCGCTGGCAAGAGGTTTTAGAGCTAGAAATAGCAAGTTAAAATAAGGCTAGTCCGTTATCAACTTGAAAA
AGTGGCACCGAGTCGGTGCTTTTTTGTTTTGGTACCTAGGCGAGACCCTGTCTCACAAAATAAAGTAAGC
CCGGACTGAGTGCGGAAAGGCGGGCCTGGCGGGTCTGGTCTCCCCATGCGGGCCACCAGAGGCCCTGCAG
CCTTCAGTCGCTTGAAGGGGTAATGGCGCTTCCACTCACAAACATGGCGGACAGAGCGTGTGAACGAGAT
GAACAGCCCCTCAAAAATATGGCCGCCGAGGCTGGACGGCCGTGCCCCAGCAGCACCGCCTCCGCGCCCC
ACGTGATCTCTCGCCGGGCACAGCGCTGACCGCGGAGGTCCAACCGGAAGAATGTCCGGATTGGACATTC
GGAAGAGGGCCCGCCTTCCCTGGGGAATCTCTGCGCACGCGCAGAACGCTTCGACCAATGAAAACACAGG
AAGCCGTCCGCGCAACCGCGTTGCGTCACTTCTGCCGCCCCTGTTTCAAGGTATATAGCCGTAGACGGAA
CTTCGCCTTTCTCTCGGCCTTAGCGCCATTTTTTTGGGTGAGTGTTTTTTGGTTCCTGCGTTGGGATTCC
GTGTACAATCCATAGACATCTGACCTCGGCACTTAGCATCATCACAGCAAACTAACTGTAGCCTTTCTCT
CTTTCCCTGTAGAAACCTCTGCACCTGAGGCCACCATGTCTAGACTGGACAAGAGCAAAGTCATAAACGG
CGCTCTGGAATTACTCAATGGAGTCGGTATCGAAGGCCTGACGACAAGGAAACTCGCTCAAAAGCTGGGA
GTTGAGCAGCCTACCCTGTACTGGCACGTGAAGAACAAGCGGGCCCTGCTCGATGCCCTGCCAATCGAGA
TGCTGGACAGGCATCATACCCACTTCTGCCCCCTGGAAGGCGAGTCATGGCAAGACTTTCTGCGGAACAA
CGCCAAGTCATTCCGCTGTGCTCTCCTCTCACATCGCGACGGGGCTAAAGTGCATCTCGGCACCCGCCCA
ACAGAGAAACAGTACGAAACCCTGGAAAATCAGCTCGCGTTCCTGTGTCAGCAAGGCTTCTCCCTGGAGA
ACGCACTGTACGCTCTGTCCGCCGTGGGCCACTTTACACTGGGCTGCGTATTGGAGGAACAGGAGCATCA
AGTAGCAAAAGAGGAAAGAGAGACACCTACCACCGATTCTATGCCCCCACTTCTGAGACAAGCAATTGAG
CTGTTCGACCGGCAGGGAGCCGAACCTGCCTTCCTTTTCGGCCTGGAACTAATCATATGTGGCCTGGAGA
AACAGCTAAAGTGCGAAAGCGGCGGGCCGGCCGACGCCCTTGACGATTTTGACTTAGACATGCTCCCAGC
CGATGCCCTTGACGACTTTGACCTTGATATGCTGCCTGCTGACGCTCTTGACGATTTTGACCTTGACATG
CTCCCCGGGTCCGGCGCTACTAACTTCAGCCTGCTGAAGCAGGCTGGTGACGTCGAGGAGAATCCTGGTC
CCATGACCGAGTACAAGCCCACGGTGCGCCTCGCCACCCGCGACGACGTCCCCAGGGCCGTACGCACCCT
CGCCGCCGCGTTCGCCGACTACCCCGCCACGCGCCACACCGTCGATCCGGACCGCCACATCGAGCGGGTC
ACCGAGCTGCAAGAACTCTTCCTCACGCGCGTCGGGCTCGACATCGGCAAGGTGTGGGTCGCGGACGACG
GCGCCGCGGTGGCGGTCTGGACCACGCCGGAGAGCGTCGAAGCGGGGGCGGTGTTCGCCGAGATCGGCCC
GCGCATGGCCGAGTTGAGCGGTTCCCGGCTGGCCGCGCAGCAACAGATGGAAGGCCTCCTGGCGCCGCAC
CGGCCCAAGGAGCCCGCGTGGTTCCTGGCCACCGTCGGCGTCTCGCCCGACCACCAGGGCAAGGGTCTGG
GCAGCGCCGTCGTGCTCCCCGGAGTGGAGGCGGCCGAGCGCGCCGGGGTGCCCGCCTTCCTGGAGACCTC
CGCGCCCCGCAACCTCCCCTTCTACGAGCGGCTCGGCTTCACCGTCACCGCCGACGTCGAGGTGCCCGAA
GGACCGCGCACCTGGTGCATGACCCGCAAGCCCGGTGCCTGATTCGAAGGCCTGTCGTGAAGCTTGGGGA
TCAATTCTCTAGAGCTCGCTGATCAGCCTCGACTGTGCCTTCTAGTTGCCAGCCATCTGTTGTTTGCCCC
TCCCCCGTGCCTTCCTTGACCCTGGAAGGTGCCACTCCCACTGTCCTTTCCTAATAAAATGAGGAAATTG
CATCGCATTGTCTGAGTAGGTGTCATTCTATTCTGGGGGGTGGGGTGGGGCAGGACAGCAAGGGGGAGGA
TTGGGAAGACAATAGCAGGCATGCTGGGGATGCGGTGGGCTCTATGGCTTCTGAGGCGGAAAGAACCAGC
TGGGCCTACTAGCTACTCGGGACCCCTTACCGAAACATCGCCGCATTCTGCAGAGGAGTCGAGTGTATGT
AAACTTCTGACCCACTGGGAATGTGATGAAAGAAATAAAAGCTGAAATGAATCATTCTCTCTACTATTAT
TCTGATATTTCACATTCTTAAAATAAAGTGGTGATCCTAACTGACCTAAGACAGGGAATTTTTACTAGGA
TTAAATGTCAGGAATTGTGAAAAAGTGAGTTTAAATGTATTTGGCTAAGGTGTATGTAAACTTCCGACTT
CAACTGTATAGGGATCCGCTTCCTCGCTCACTGACTCGCTGCGCTCGGTCGTTCGGCTGCGGCGAGCGGT
ATCAGCTCACTCAAAGGCGGTAATACGGTTATCCACAGAATCAGGGGATAACGCAGGAAAGAACATGTGA
GCAAAAGGCCAGCAAAAGGCCAGGAACCGTAAAAAGGCCGCGTTGCTGGCGTTTTTCCATAGGCTCCGCC
CCCCTGACGAGCATCACAAAAATCGACGCTCAAGTCAGAGGTGGCGAAACCCGACAGGACTATAAAGATA
CCAGGCGTTTCCCCCTGGAAGCTCCCTCGTGCGCTCTCCTGTTCCGACCCTGCCGCTTACCGGATACCTG
TCCGCCTTTCTCCCTTCGGGAAGCGTGGCGCTTTCTCATAGCTCACGCTGTAGGTATCTCAGTTCGGTGT
AGGTCGTTCGCTCCAAGCTGGGCTGTGTGCACGAACCCCCCGTTCAGCCCGACCGCTGCGCCTTATCCGG
TAACTATCGTCTTGAGTCCAACCCGGTAAGACACGACTTATCGCCACTGGCAGCAGCCACTGGTAACAGG
ATTAGCAGAGCGAGGTATGTAGGCGGTGCTACAGAGTTCTTGAAGTGGTGGCCTAACTACGGCTACACTA
GAAGAACAGTATTTGGTATCTGCGCTCTGCTGAAGCCAGTTACCTTCGGAAAAAGAGTTGGTAGCTCTTG
ATCCGGCAAACAAACCACCGCTGGTAGCGGTGGTTTTTTTGTTTGCAAGCAGCAGATTACGCGCAGAAAA
AAAGGATCTCAAGAAGATCCTTTGATCTTTTCTACGGGGTCTGACGCTCAGTGGAACGAAAACTCACGTT
AAGGGATTTTGGTCATGAGATTATCAAAAAGGATCTTCACCTAGATCCTTTTAAATTAAAAATGAAGTTT
TAAATCAATCTAAAGTATATATGAGTAAACTTGGTCTGACAGTTACCAATGCTTAATCAGTGAGGCACCT
ATCTCAGCGATCTGTCTATTTCGTTCATCCATAGTTGCCTGACTCCCCGTCGTGTAGATAACTACGATAC
GGGAGGGCTTACCATCTGGCCCCAGTGCTGCAATGATACCGCGAGACCCACGCTCACCGGCTCCAGATTT
ATCAGCAATAAACCAGCCAGCCGGAAGGGCCGAGCGCAGAAGTGGTCCTGCAACTTTATCCGCCTCCATC
CAGTCTATTAATTGTTGCCGGGAAGCTAGAGTAAGTAGTTCGCCAGTTAATAGTTTGCGCAACGTTGTTG
CCATTGCTACAGGCATCGTGGTGTCACGCTCGTCGTTTGGTATGGCTTCATTCAGCTCCGGTTCCCAACG
ATCAAGGCGAGTTACATGATCCCCCATGTTGTGCAAAAAAGCGGTTAGCTCCTTCGGTCCTCCGATCGTT
GTCAGAAGTAAGTTGGCCGCAGTGTTATCACTCATGGTTATGGCAGCACTGCATAATTCTCTTACTGTCA
TGCCATCCGTAAGATGCTTTTCTGTGACTGGTGAGTACTCAACCAAGTCATTCTGAGAATAGTGTATGCG
GCGACCGAGTTGCTCTTGCCCGGCGTCAATACGGGATAATACCGCGCCACATAGCAGAACTTTAAAAGTG
CTCATCATTGGAAAACGTTCTTCGGGGCGAAAACTCTCAAGGATCTTACCGCTGTTGAGATCCAGTTCGA
TGTAACCCACTCGTGCACCCAACTGATCTTCAGCATCTTTTACTTTCACCAGCGTTTCTGGGTGAGCAAA
AACAGGAAGGCAAAATGCCGCAAAAAAGGGAATAAGGGCGACACGGAAATGTTGAATACTCATACTCTTC
CTTTTTCAATATTATTGAAGCATTTATCAGGGTTATTGTCTCATGAGCGGATACATATTTGAATGTATTT
AGAAAAATAAACAAATAGGGGTTCCGCGCACATTTCCCCGAAAAGTGCCACCTGATGCGGTGTGAAATAC
CGCACAGATGCGTAAGGAGAAAATACCGCATCAGGAAATTGTAAGCGTTAATATTTTGTTAAAATT
